>Addgene plasmid #134230 | pDK714 | addgene full sequence | sequence record 272270 | Addgene NGS Result
TCCTGGCCTTTTGCTGGCCTTTTGCTCACATGTTCTTTCCTGCGTTATCCCCTGATTCTGTGGATAACCG
TATTACCGCCATGCATTAGTTATTAATAGTAATCAATTACGGGGTCATTAGTTCATAGCCCATATATGGA
GTTCCGCGTTACATAACTTACGGTAAATGGCCCGCCTGGCTGACCGCCCAACGACCCCCGCCCATTGACG
TCAATAATGACGTATGTTCCCATAGTAACGCCAATAGGGACTTTCCATTGACGTCAATGGGTGGAGTATT
TACGGTAAACTGCCCACTTGGCAGTACATCAAGTGTATCATATGCCAAGTACGCCCCCTATTGACGTCAA
TGACGGTAAATGGCCCGCCTGGCATTATGCCCAGTACATGACCTTATGGGACTTTCCTACTTGGCAGTAC
ATCTACGTATTAGTCATCGCTATTACCATGGTGATGCGGTTTTGGCAGTACATCAATGGGCGTGGATAGC
GGTTTGACTCACGGGGATTTCCAAGTCTCCACCCCATTGACGTCAATGGGAGTTTGTTTTGGCACCAAAA
TCAACGGGACTTTCCAAAATGTCGTAACAACTCCGCCCCATTGACGCAAATGGGCGGTAGGCGTGTACGG
TGGGAGGTCTATATAAGCAGAGCTGGTTTAGTGAACCGTCAGATCCGCTAGCGCTACCGGACTCAGATCT
CGAGCTCAAGCTTCGAATTCTGCAGTCGACGCCACCATGACCAGTGTGGTTAAGACAGTGTATAGCCTGC
AGCCCCCCTCTGCGCTGAGCGGCGGCCAGCCGGCAGACACACAAACTCGGGCCACTTCTAAGAGTCTCTT
ACCTGTTAGGTCCAAAGAAGTCGATGTTTCCAAACAGCTTCATTCAGGAGGTCCAGAGAATGATGTTACA
AAAATCACCAAACTGAGACGAGAGAATGGGCAAATGAAAGCTACTGACACTGCCACCAGAAGGAATGTCA
GAAAGGGATATAAGCCTTTATCCAAGCAAAAATCAGAGGAAGAGCTCAAGGACAAGAACCAGCTGTTAGA
AGCCGTCAACAAGCAGTTGCACCAGAAGTTGACTGAAACTCAGGGAGAGCTGAAGGACCTGACCCAGAAG
GTAGAGCTGCTGGAGAAGTTTCGGGACAACTGTTTGGCAATTTTGGAGAGCAAGGGCCTTGATCCAGCTT
TAGGCAGTGAGACCCTGGCATCACGACAAGAATCCACTACTGATCACATGGACTCTATGTTGCTGTTAGA
AACTTTGCAAGAGGAGCTGAAGCTTTTTAACGAAACAGCCAAAAAGCAGATGGAGGAGTTACAGGCCTTA
AAGGTAAAGCTGGAGATGAAAGAGGAGCGCGTGAGGTTTTTGGAACAGCAAACCTTATGTAACAATCAAG
TAAATGATTTAACAACAGCCCTTAAGGAAATGGAGCAGCTATTAGAAATGGGACCGGTCGCCACCATGGT
GAGCAAGGGCGAGGAGGTCATCAAAGAGTTCATGCGCTTCAAGGTGCGCATGGAGGGCTCCATGAACGGC
CACGAGTTCGAGATCGAGGGCGAGGGCGAGGGCCGCCCCTACGAGGGCACCCAGACCGCCAAGCTGAAGG
TGACCAAGGGCGGCCCCCTGCCCTTCGCCTGGGACATCCTGTCCCCCCAGTTCATGTACGGCTCCAAGGC
GTACGTGAAGCACCCCGCCGACATCCCCGATTACAAGAAGCTGTCCTTCCCCGAGGGCTTCAAGTGGGAG
CGCGTGATGAACTTCGAGGACGGCGGTCTGGTGACCGTGACCCAGGACTCCTCCCTGCAGGACGGCACGC
TGATCTACAAGGTGAAGATGCGCGGCACCAACTTCCCCCCCGACGGCCCCGTAATGCAGAAGAAGACCAT
GGGCTGGGAGGCCTCCACCGAGCGCCTGTACCCCCGCGACGGCGTGCTGAAGGGCGAGATCCACCAGGCC
CTGAAGCTGAAGGACGGCGGCCACTACCTGGTGGAGTTCAAGACCATCTACATGGCCAAGAAGCCCGTGC
AACTGCCCGGCTACTACTACGTGGACACCAAGCTGGACATCACCTCCCACAACGAGGACTACACCATCGT
GGAACAGTACGAGCGCTCCGAGGGCCGCCACCACCTGTTCCTGGGGCATGGCACCGGCAGCACCGGCAGC
GGCAGCTCCGGCACCGCCTCCTCCGAGGACAACAACATGGCCGTCATCAAAGAGTTCATGCGCTTCAAGG
TGCGCATGGAGGGCTCCATGAACGGCCACGAGTTCGAGATCGAGGGCGAGGGCGAGGGCCGCCCCTACGA
GGGCACCCAGACCGCCAAGCTGAAGGTGACCAAGGGCGGCCCCCTGCCCTTCGCCTGGGACATCCTGTCC
CCCCAGTTCATGTACGGCTCCAAGGCGTACGTGAAGCACCCCGCCGACATCCCCGATTACAAGAAGCTGT
CCTTCCCCGAGGGCTTCAAGTGGGAGCGCGTGATGAACTTCGAGGACGGCGGTCTGGTGACCGTGACCCA
GGACTCCTCCCTGCAGGACGGCACGCTGATCTACAAGGTGAAGATGCGCGGCACCAACTTCCCCCCCGAC
GGCCCCGTAATGCAGAAGAAGACCATGGGCTGGGAGGCCTCCACCGAGCGCCTGTACCCCCGCGACGGCG
TGCTGAAGGGCGAGATCCACCAGGCCCTGAAGCTGAAGGACGGCGGCCACTACCTGGTGGAGTTCAAGAC
CATCTACATGGCCAAGAAGCCCGTGCAACTGCCCGGCTACTACTACGTGGACACCAAGCTGGACATCACC
TCCCACAACGAGGACTACACCATCGTGGAACAGTACGAGCGCTCCGAGGGCCGCCACCACCTGTTCCTGT
ACGGCATGGACGAGCTGTACAAGTAGGCGGCCGCGACTCTAGATCATAATCAGCCATACCACATTTGTAG
AGGTTTTACTTGCTTTAAAAAACCTCCCACACCTCCCCCTGAACCTGAAACATAAAATGAATGCAATTGT
TGTTGTTAACTTGTTTATTGCAGCTTATAATGGTTACAAATAAAGCAATAGCATCACAAATTTCACAAAT
AAAGCATTTTTTTCACTGCATTCTAGTTGTGGTTTGTCCAAACTCATCAATGTATCTTAAGGCGTAAATT
GTAAGCGTTAATATTTTGTTAAAATTCGCGTTAAATTTTTGTTAAATCAGCTCATTTTTTAACCAATAGG
CCGAAATCGGCAAAATCCCTTATAAATCAAAAGAATAGACCGAGATAGGGT
[37 nt withheld, positions 3272-3308]
AAAGAACGTGGACTCCAACGTCAAAGG
[49 nt withheld, positions 3336-3384]
T
[91 nt withheld, positions 3386-3476]
G
[124 nt withheld, positions 3478-3601]
CAGGTGGCACTTTTCGGGGAAATGTGCGCGGAACCCCTATTTGTTTATTTTTCTAAATACATTCAAATAT
GTATCCGCTCATGAGACAATAACCCTGATAAATGCTTCAATAATATTGAAAAAGGAAGAGTCCTGAGGCG
GAAAGAACCAGCTGTGGAATGTGTGTCAGTTAGGGTGTGGAAAGTCCCCAGGCTCCCCAGCAGGCAGAAG
TATGCAAAGCATGCATCTCAATTAGTCAGCAACCAGGTGTGGAAAGTCCCCAGGCTCCCCAGCAGGCAGA
AGTATGCAAAGCATGCATCTCAATTAGTCAGCAACCATAGTCCCGCCCCTAACTCCGCCCATCCCGCCCC
TAACTCCGCCCAGTTCCGCCCATTCTCCGCCCCATGGCTGACTAATTTTTTTTATTTATGCAGAGGCCGA
GGCCGCCTCGGCCTCTGAGCTATTCCAGAAGTAGTGAGGAGGCTTTTTTGGAGGCCTAGGCTTTTGCAAA
GATCGATCAAGAGACAGGATGAGGATCGTTTCGCATGATTGAACAAGATGGATTGCACGCAGGTTCTCCG
GCCGCTTGGGTGGAGAGGCTATTCGGCTATGACTGGGCACAACAGACAATCGGCTGCTCTGATGCCGCCG
TGTTCCGGCTGTCAGCGCAGGGGCGCCCGGTTCTTTTTGTCAAGACCGACCTGTCCGGTGCCCTGAATGA
ACTGCAAGACGAGGCAGCGCGGCTATCGTGGCTGGCCACGACGGGCGTTCCTTGCGCAGCTGTGCTCGAC
GTTGTCACTGAAGCGGGAAGGGACTGGCTGCTATTGGGCGAAGTGCCGGGGCAGGATCTCCTGTCATCTC
ACCTTGCTCCTGCCGAGAAAGTATCCATCATGGCTGATGCAATGCGGCGGCTGCATACGCTTGATCCGGC
TACCTGCCCATTCGACCACCAAGCGAAACATCGCATCGAGCGAGCACGTACTCGGATGGAAGCCGGTCTT
GTCGATCAGGATGATCTGGACGAAGAGCATCAGGGGCTCGCGCCAGCCGAACTGTTCGCCAGGCTCAAGG
CGAGCATGCCCGACGGCGAGGATCTCGTCGTGACCCATGGCGATGCCTGCTTGCCGAATATCATGGTGGA
AAATGGCCGCTTTTCTGGATTCATCGACTGTGGCCGGCTGGGTGTGGCGGACCGCTATCAGGACATAGCG
TTGGCTACCCGTGATATTGCTGAAGAGCTTGGCGGCGAATGGGCTGACCGCTTCCTCGTGCTTTACGGTA
TCGCCGCTCCCGATTCGCAGCGCATCGCCTTCTATCGCCTTCTTGACGAGTTCTTCTGAGCGGGACTCTG
GGGTTCGAAATGACCGACCAAGCGACGCCCAACCTGCCATCACGAGATTTCGATTCCACCGCCGCCTTCT
ATGAAAGGTTGGGCTTCGGAATCGTTTTCCGGGACGCCGGCTGGATGATCCTCCAGCGCGGGGATCTCAT
GCTGGAGTTCTTCGCCCACCCTAGGGGGAGGCTAACTGAAACACGGAAGGAGACAATACCGGAAGGAACC
CGCGCTATGACGGCAATAAAAAGACAGAATAAAACGCACGGTGTTGGGTCGTTTGTTCATAAACGCGGGG
TTCGGTCCCAGGGCTGGCACTCTGTCGATACCCCACCGAGACCCCATTGGGGCCAATACGCCCGCGTTTC
TTCCTTTTCCCCACCCCACCCCCCAAGTTCGGGTGAAGGCCCAGGGCTCGCAGCCAACGTCGGGGCGGCA
GGCCCTGCCATAGCCTCAGGTTACTCATATATACTTTAGATTGATTTAAAACTTCATTTTTAATTTAAAA
GGATCTAGGTGAAGATCCTTTTTGATAATCTCATGACCAAAATCCCTTAACGTGAGTTTTCGTTCCACTG
AGCGTCAGACCCCGTAGAAAAGATCAAAGGATCTTCTTGAGATCCTTTTTTTCTGCGCGTAATCTGCTGC
TTGCAAACAAAAAAACCACCGCTACCAGCGGTGGTTTGTTTGCCGGATCAAGAGCTACCAACTCTTTTTC
CGAAGGTAACTGGCTTCAGCAGAGCGCAGATACCAAATACTGTTCTTCTAGTGTAGCCGTAGTTAGGCCA
CCACTTCAAGAACTCTGTAGCACCGCCTACATACCTCGCTCTGCTAATCCTGTTACCAGTGGCTGCTGCC
AGTGGCGATAAGTCGTGTCTTACCGGGTTGGACTCAAGACGATAGTTACCGGATAAGGCGCAGCGGTCGG
GCTGAACGGGGGGTTCGTGCACACAGCCCAGCTTGGAGCGAACGACCTACACCGAACTGAGATACCTACA
GCGTGAGCTATGAGAAAGCGCCACGCTTCCCGAAGGGAGAAAGGCGGACAGGTATCCGGTAAGCGGCAGG
GTCGGAACAGGAGAGCGCACGAGGGAGCTTCCAGGGGGAAACGCCTGGTATCTTTATAGTCCTGTCGGGT
TTCGCCACCTCTGACTTGAGCGTCGATTTTTGTGATGCTCGTCAGGGGGGCGGAGCCTATGGAAAAACGC
CAGCAACGCGGCCTTTTTACGGT
Features (pLannotate 1.2.2; 16 found; start..end, strand, type, name):
     20..79      +  rep_origin     RSF ori (fragment): Plasmids containing the RSF 1030 origin of replication can be propagated in E. coli cells that contain additional plasmids with compatible origins.
    147..450     +  enhancer       CMV enhancer: human cytomegalovirus immediate early enhancer
    451..654     +  promoter       CMV promoter: human cytomegalovirus (CMV) immediate early promoter
    677..731     +  misc_feature   MCS (fragment): multiple cloning site
    734..1450    +  CDS            KNSTRN (fragment): SKAP_HUMAN - Also known as C15orf23 From Homo sapiens (Human).
   1466..2896    +  CDS            tdTomato: tandem dimeric (pseudo-monomeric) derivative of DsRed (Shaner et al., 2004) mammalian codon-optimized
   2912..2995    +  CDS            large T antigen (fragment): large T antigen from SV40 (simian virus 40)
   3018..3139    +  polyA_signal   SV40 poly(A) signal: SV40 polyadenylation signal
   3173..3601    -  rep_origin     f1 ori (sequence partly withheld): f1 bacteriophage origin of replication; arrow indicates direction of (+) strand synthesis
   3628..3732    +  promoter       AmpR promoter: bla
   3734..4091    +  promoter       SV40 promoter: SV40 enhancer and early promoter
   4126..4920    +  CDS            NeoR/KanR: aminoglycoside phosphotransferase from Tn5; aph(3')-II (or nptII); confers resistance to neomycin, kanamycin, and G418 (Geneticin®)
   4941..5093    +  CDS            ble (fragment): BLE_KLEPN - Experimental evidence at protein level: Swiss-Prot protein existence level 1. Binding protein with a strong affinity to the bleomycin family of antibiotics. Binds to CL990; an antimitotic-antibiotic compound. From Klebsiella pneumoniae.
   5152..5199    +  polyA_signal   HSV TK poly(A) signal: herpes simplex virus thymidine kinase polyadenylation signal (Cole and Stacy, 1985)
   5290..5306    -  polyA_signal   bGH poly(A) signal (fragment): bovine growth hormone polyadenylation signal
   5528..6116    +  rep_origin     ori: high-copy-number ColE1/pMB1/pBR322/pUC origin of replication
