[The description below was written by a language model from this plasmid's Addgene catalogue record and pLannotate feature annotations shown in this document.]
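Description:
pDK714 is a 6,144-nt mammalian expression plasmid built on the EB3-tdTomato backbone, an N1-style fluorescent-protein vector, and designed to express the human kinetochore and spindle protein SKAP (gene KNSTRN, also known as C15orf23) fused to the red fluorescent protein tdTomato. It is propagated in E. coli at high copy through a ColE1/pUC-type origin and selected with kanamycin. An f1 phage origin is also present. The NeoR/KanR gene (Tn5 aminoglycoside phosphotransferase) sits downstream of tandem bacterial (bla) and SV40 early promoters and is followed by an HSV TK polyadenylation signal, so the same marker gives kanamycin resistance in bacteria and G418 resistance in transfected mammalian cells.

The expression cassette is driven by the human cytomegalovirus immediate-early enhancer and promoter. After a remnant of the multiple cloning site comes the KNSTRN coding sequence. It is annotated as a fragment of the reference protein, which fits the insert name's description of a "short SKAP" form, though the record does not define exactly which isoform or truncation this is. The mammalian codon-optimized tdTomato follows on the same strand after a short gap, placing the tag at the C terminus of SKAP, and the transcript ends at an SV40 poly(A) signal. The cloning sites used are not recorded. Several small annotated fragments (RSF ori, large T antigen, ble, bGH poly(A)) appear to be partial sequence matches within the backbone rather than functional parts.

The stated purpose is mammalian expression of tdTomato-tagged SKAP, which would allow the fusion protein to be visualized by red fluorescence in transfected cells.
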