Addgene plasmid #134230: pDK714
Purpose: Mammalian expresion of tdTomato SKAP
Depositing lab: Iain Cheeseman. Depositing organization: Whitehead Institute for Biomedical Research.
Backbone
  Vector backbone: EB3-tdTomato
  Backbone manufacturer: Erik Dent (Addgene plasmid # 50708)
  Vector type: Mammalian Expression
Growth in bacteria
  Bacterial resistance: Kanamycin, 50 μg/mL
  Growth temperature: 37°C
  Growth strain: DH5alpha
  Copy number: High Copy
Gene/Insert
  Gene/Insert name: DK365 tdTomato (short SKAP)
  Species: H. sapiens (human)
  Entrez Gene: KNSTRN (a.k.a. C15orf23, HSD11, SKAP, TRAF4AF1)
  Tag / fusion protein: tdTomato (C terminal on backbone)
  Cloning method: Restriction Enzyme; 5′ cloning site unknown (unknown if destroyed); 3′ cloning site unknown (unknown if destroyed)
Terms and licenses: Academic/Nonprofit Terms; Industry Terms: Not Available to Industry
How to cite: pDK714 was a gift from Iain Cheeseman (Addgene plasmid # 134230 ; http://n2t.net/addgene:134230 ; RRID:Addgene_134230)
